>Addgene plasmid #89166 | pT7-VP6SA11 | addgene full sequence | sequence record 176575 | Addgene NGS Result
GTTTGCGTATTGGGCGCTCTTCCGCTTCCTCGCTCACTGACTCGCTGCGCTCGGTCGTTCGGCTGCGGCG
AGCGGTATCAGCTCACTCAAAGGCGGTAATACGGTTATCCACAGAATCAGGGGATAACGCAGGAAAGAAC
ATGTGAGCAAAAGGCCAGCAAAAGGCCAGGAACCGTAAAAAGGCCGCGTTGCTGGCGTTTTTCCATAGGC
TCCGCCCCCCTGACGAGCATCACAAAAATCGACGCTCAAGTCAGAGGTGGCGAAACCCGACAGGACTATA
AAGATACCAGGCGTTTCCCCCTGGAAGCTCCCTCGTGCGCTCTCCTGTTCCGACCCTGCCGCTTACCGGA
TACCTGTCCGCCTTTCTCCCTTCGGGAAGCGTGGCGCTTTCTCATAGCTCACGCTGTAGGTATCTCAGTT
CGGTGTAGGTCGTTCGCTCCAAGCTGGGCTGTGTGCACGAACCCCCCGTTCAGCCCGACCGCTGCGCCTT
ATCCGGTAACTATCGTCTTGAGTCCAACCCGGTAAGACACGACTTATCGCCACTGGCAGCAGCCACTGGT
AACAGGATTAGCAGAGCGAGGTATGTAGGCGGTGCTACAGAGTTCTTGAAGTGGTGGCCTAACTACGGCT
ACACTAGAAGAACAGTATTTGGTATCTGCGCTCTGCTGAAGCCAGTTACCTTCGGAAAAAGAGTTGGTAG
CTCTTGATCCGGCAAACAAACCACCGCTGGTAGCGGTGGTTTTTTTGTTTGCAAGCAGCAGATTACGCGC
AGAAAAAAAGGATCTCAAGAAGATCCTTTGATCTTTTCTACGGGGTCTGACGCTCAGTGGAACGAAAACT
CACGTTAAGGGATTTTGGTCATGAGATTATCAAAAAGGATCTTCACCTAGATCCTTTTAAATTAAAAATG
AAGTTTTAAATCAATCTAAAGTATATATGAGTAAACTTGGTCTGACAGTTACCAATGCTTAATCAGTGAG
GCACCTATCTCAGCGATCTGTCTATTTCGTTCATCCATAGTTGCCTGACTCCCCGTCGTGTAGATAACTA
CGATACGGGAGGGCTTACCATCTGGCCCCAGTGCTGCAATGATACCGCGAGACCCACGCTCACCGGCTCC
AGATTTATCAGCAATAAACCAGCCAGCCGGAAGGGCCGAGCGCAGAAGTGGTCCTGCAACTTTATCCGCC
TCCATCCAGTCTATTAATTGTTGCCGGGAAGCTAGAGTAAGTAGTTCGCCAGTTAATAGTTTGCGCAACG
TTGTTGCCATTGCTACAGGCATCGTGGTGTCACGCTCGTCGTTTGGTATGGCTTCATTCAGCTCCGGTTC
CCAACGATCAAGGCGAGTTACATGATCCCCCATGTTGTGCAAAAAAGCGGTTAGCTCCTTCGGTCCTCCG
ATCGTTGTCAGAAGTAAGTTGGCCGCAGTGTTATCACTCATGGTTATGGCAGCACTGCATAATTCTCTTA
CTGTCATGCCATCCGTAAGATGCTTTTCTGTGACTGGTGAGTACTCAACCAAGTCATTCTGAGAATAGTG
TATGCGGCGACCGAGTTGCTCTTGCCCGGCGTCAATACGGGATAATACCGCGCCACATAGCAGAACTTTA
AAAGTGCTCATCATTGGAAAACGTTCTTCGGGGCGAAAACTCTCAAGGATCTTACCGCTGTTGAGATCCA
GTTCGATGTAACCCACTCGTGCACCCAACTGATCTTCAGCATCTTTTACTTTCACCAGCGTTTCTGGGTG
AGCAAAAACAGGAAGGCAAAATGCCGCAAAAAAGGGAATAAGGGCGACACGGAAATGTTGAATACTCATA
CTCTTCCTTTTTCAATATTATTGAAGCATTTATCAGGGTTATTGTCTCATGAGCGGATACATATTTGAAT
GTATTTAGAAAAATAAACAAATAGGGGTTCCGCGCACATTTCCCCGAAAAGTGCCACCTGACGTCTAAGA
AACCATTATTATCATGACATTAACCTATAAAAATAGGCGTATCACGAGGCCCTTTCGTCTCGCGCGTTTC
GGTGATGACGGTGAAAACCTCTGACACATGCAGCTCCCGGAGACGGTCACAGCTTGTCTGTAAGCGGATG
CCGGGAGCAGACAAGCCCGTCAGGGCGCGTCAGCGGGTGTTGGCGGGTGTCGGGGCTGGCTTAACTATGC
GGCATCAGAGCAGATTGTACTGAGAGTGCACCATTCGACGCTCTCCCTTATGCGACTCCTGCATTAAGAA
GCAGCCCAGTAGTAGGTTGAGGCCGTTGAGCACCGCCGCCGCAAGGAATGGTGCAAGGAGATGGCGCCCA
ACAGTCCCCCGGCCACGGGGCCTGCCACCATACCCACGCCGAAACAAGCGCTCATGAGCCCGAAGTGGCG
AGCCCGATCTTCCCCATCGGTGATGTCGGCGATATAGGCGCCAGCAACCGCACCTGTGGCGCCGGTGATG
CCGGCCACGATGCGTCCGGCGTAGAGGATCTGGCTAGCGATGACCCTGCTGATTGGTTCGCTGACCATTT
CCGGGTGCGGGACGGCGTTACCAGAAACTCAGAAGGTTCGTCCAACCAAACCGACTCTGACGGCAGTTTA
CGAGAGAGATGATAGGGTCTGCTTCAGTAAGCCAGATGCTACACAATTAGGCTTGTACATATTGTCGTTA
GAACGCGGCTACAATTAATACATAACCTTATGTATCATACACATACGATTTAGGTGACACTATAGAATAC
AAGCTTGCATGCCTGCAGGTCGACTCTAGAGGATCTCGATCCGGATATAGTTCCTCCTTTCAGCAAAAAA
CCCCTCAAGACCCGTTTAGAGGCCCCAAGGGGTTATGCTAGTTATTGCTCAGCGGTGGCAGCAGCCAACT
CAGCTTCCTTTCGGGCTTTGTTAGCAGCCGGATCCTTTTTTTTGAGCTCTCCCTTAGCCATCCGAGTGGA
CGACGTCCTCCTTCGGATGCCCAGGTCGGACCGCGAGGAGGTGGAGATGCCATGCCGACCCGGTCACATC
CTCTCACTATACCATCTGAGTGATTACTCTGTGTAGCGAATGCGTATACGCATCCTTACTTACAGAGTTC
AAACAGCTTGATATAGCTACATACTCACCAAAGTTGGATACCAAGTTGTTAGCTTGGTCCTCATTTAATG
AGCATGCTTCTAATGGAAGCCACTGTAAATACGCGTTGCAAATTGTCCTCCCTAGACGGTGAATAATTGG
TGATTAAATCAGTCCAGTTCATACCTGGTGGAAAGACTGGTCCAACTGGTATTGCGTACTCTTGCCTAAC
GGATGTTACATTTGCTAATAGAGTTTCACTTGCATCGGCGAGTACAGACTCACAAACTGCAGACTCAATT
CTAAGTGTCAATCCCACTGTTGCATGATGTTCGAATGGCTGTGCATTCGGGAATAGTACTGCTACTGCTG
GTGTCATGTTTGGTGGTCTCATTAACTGGAATGATAGTCTAATAGTATCAAAATTTCTAGCTACGATAGT
TCCAAATCTTGCTTGATAAGTGTTTATTATCTGTCCATTCAATAGAAACTCCACTTCAACGTTATTCGGC
CTGAGAATCACTGGGTTGAAAAACCATGTAGTTGCCCCGTCAGCTGAATTGATCACTCTTGGAAAACTAA
ACCTTTCCGCGTCTGGTAGAAGAGTTATCGTAGCTGTAGTTAACACTCTTCGGAGTGGCACAATATGCTC
AAATTGTTGTATATTGGCTGGTGCGTTAATAGCACATGAGTAGTCAAATCCAGCGACTTGAATTTCCGAT
CCTGCGTTTAACCACATTGTGCCCATCAAATTATCATGAGCGGGTTGTGATCTATTTAGTGTAAATGATG
CTGAATAAGGAAAAATGTTTGGTTTATGAAAAGTGAAACCTGTCCTCTGTCTTCTATTTTGCAAATTCCA
GTTTTCTATGTATTCCGACGAATTATCAAAATTTATTCTTTTGAATTTAATGGCTGACAGCTTTCTTAGC
GAGTCTGATTGAGGTGCAATTCCGTTCCTTTGTGATTCTCTAACCATCTCATCCATGCATACATTGTCTA
CAAAATCCACGAAATAATCAATTGTATTTCTTGCCGTTTCAACATAATTAGCGTCTAAGTTCAGCAAAGT
TGTTCCAAGTAACCCGAAATTAAAATTCCAGTTTCTAATTGGCAAATTACCGATTCCTCCAGTTTGAAAT
TCATTTCCATTCATAGTAATTATCATTTGATTAAATTGTTGAATTAGATCACTCACGTTAGAATACAATG
TGCCTTCGACAATTTTGTCTCTAGCGTCTTTAAGAGTCTTTGACAAAGAGTATAGGACATCCATGTTGAA
GACTTCGTTTAAAAGCCTATAGTGAGTCGTATTAACCCGGGATCGATATCCCCCTGCATTAATGAATCGG
CCAACGCGCGGGGAGAGGCG
Features (pLannotate 1.2.2; 14 found; start..end, strand, type, name):
    200..788     -  rep_origin     ori: high-copy-number ColE1/pMB1/pBR322/pUC origin of replication
    959..1819    -  CDS            AmpR: β-lactamase; bla; confers resistance to ampicillin, carbenicillin, and related antibiotics
   1820..1924    -  promoter       AmpR promoter: bla
   2019..2054    +  CDS            rop (fragment): Rop protein, which maintains plasmids at low copy number; rop
   2156..2204    +  misc_feature   bom (fragment): basis of mobility region from pBR322
   2205..2480    -  CDS            TcR (fragment): tetracycline efflux protein; tet; confers resistance to tetracycline
   2708..2726    +  promoter       SP6 promoter: promoter for bacteriophage SP6 RNA polymerase
   2731..2765    -  misc_feature   MCS (fragment): pUC18/19 multiple cloning site
   2794..2841    -  terminator     T7 terminator: transcription terminator for bacteriophage T7 RNA polymerase
   2849..2898    -  CDS            SET1 (fragment): solubility-enhancement tag derived from T7 phage gene 10B
   2911..3002    -  ncRNA          HDV ribozyme: Accession: RF00094 - Hepatitis delta virus ribozyme
   3144..4334    -  CDS            VP6_ROTSH: Experimental evidence at protein level: Swiss-Prot protein existence level 1. Intermediate capsid protein that self assembles to form an icosahedral capsid with a T=13 symmetry, which consists of 230 trimers of VP6, with channels at each of its five-fold vertices. This capsid constitutes the middle concentric layer of the viral mature particle. The innermost VP2 capsid and the intermediate VP6 capsid remain intact following cell entry to protect the dsRNA from degradation and to prevent unfavorable antiviral responses in the host cell during all the replication cycle of the virus. Nascent tran
   4356..4374    -  promoter       T7 promoter: promoter for bacteriophage T7 RNA polymerase
   4394..17      -  CDS            lacI (fragment) (across the origin): lac repressor; lacI; The lac repressor binds to the lac operator to inhibit transcription in E. coli. This inhibition can be relieved by adding lactose or isopropyl-β-D-thiogalactopyranoside (IPTG).
