[The description below was written by a language model from this plasmid's Addgene catalogue record and pLannotate feature annotations shown in this document.]
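Description:
pT7-VP6SA11 is a 4,430 bp plasmid built on the p3E5 backbone that carries a cDNA copy of the VP6 gene segment of simian rotavirus strain SA11 (a 1,356 bp insert introduced by Gibson cloning). It is catalogued as a mammalian expression vector, but transcription is driven by a bacteriophage T7 promoter, so expression in mammalian cells depends on T7 RNA polymerase being supplied in those cells. In E. coli the plasmid is maintained at high copy through a ColE1/pUC-type origin and selected with ampicillin via the β-lactamase gene and its own promoter. The annotation also picks up short remnants of rop, bom, the tetracycline resistance gene, lacI, a pUC polylinker and an SP6 promoter. These appear to be non-functional backbone leftovers rather than working parts.

The functional cassette lies on the minus strand and reads, in order, T7 promoter, the rotavirus segment containing the VP6 open reading frame, a hepatitis delta virus (HDV) ribozyme, and a T7 terminator. VP6 is the intermediate capsid protein that forms the middle layer of the rotavirus particle. In this arrangement the T7 promoter sits immediately upstream of the viral cDNA, and the HDV ribozyme cleaves itself off the nascent transcript. This design is generally used to produce RNA whose 3′ end matches that of the viral segment instead of carrying vector-derived sequence. The small fragment annotated as a T7 gene 10 solubility tag between the ribozyme and terminator is most likely a sequence-similarity hit within the terminator region rather than a fusion tag.

The associated publication describes an entirely plasmid-based reverse genetics system for rotaviruses, so this plasmid presumably supplies the VP6 segment for virus rescue from cloned cDNA.
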