Addgene plasmid #89166: pT7-VP6SA11
Purpose: Express Rotavirus SA11 VP6 in mammalian cells
Depositing lab: Takeshi Kobayashi. Publication: Entirely plasmid-based reverse genetics system for rotaviruses. Kanai Y, Komoto S, Kawagishi T, Nouda R, Nagasawa N, Onishi M, Matsuura Y, Taniguchi K, Kobayashi T. Proc Natl Acad Sci U S A. 2017 Jan 30. pii: 201618424. doi: 10.1073/pnas.1618424114. PubMed 28137864.
Backbone
  Vector backbone: p3E5
  Backbone size w/o insert (bp): 3074
  Total vector size (bp): 4430
  Vector type: Mammalian Expression
Growth in bacteria
  Bacterial resistance: Ampicillin, 100 μg/mL
  Growth temperature: 37°C
  Growth strain: DH5alpha
  Copy number: High Copy
Gene/Insert
  Gene/Insert name: Rotavirus SA11 VP6
  Species: Rotavirus SA11
  Insert size (bp): 1356
  GenBank ID: LC178568
  Promoter: T7 promotor
  Cloning method: Gibson Cloning
  Sequencing primers: 5′ T7 forward CTGTGGATAACCGTATTACCG; 3′ T7 terminal GCTAGTTATTGCTCAGCGG
Terms and licenses: Academic/Nonprofit Terms; Industry Terms: Not Available to Industry
How to cite: pT7-VP6SA11 was a gift from Takeshi Kobayashi (Addgene plasmid # 89166 ; http://n2t.net/addgene:89166 ; RRID:Addgene_89166)
